Addgene plasmid #142565: TFORF0221
Purpose: Lentiviral vector for overexpressing transcription factor ORFs with unique 24-bp barcodes. Barcodes facilitate identification of transcription factors in pooled screens.
Depositing lab: Feng Zhang. Depositing organization: Broad Institute. Publication: A transcription factor atlas of directed differentiation. Joung J, Ma S, Tay T, Geiger-Schuller KR, Kirchgatterer PC, Verdine VK, Guo B, Arias-Garcia MA, Allen WE, Singh A, Kuksenko O, Abudayyeh OO, Gootenberg JS, Fu Z, Macrae RK, Buenrostro JD, Regev A, Zhang F. Cell. 2023 Jan 5;186(1):209-229.e26. doi: 10.1016/j.cell.2022.11.026. PubMed 36608654.
Backbone
  Vector backbone: pLX_TRC317
  Backbone manufacturer: Broad Institute Genetic Perturbation Platform
  Backbone size w/o insert (bp): 8264
  Vector type: Mammalian Expression, Lentiviral
  Selectable markers: Puromycin
Growth in bacteria
  Bacterial resistance: Ampicillin, 100 μg/mL
  Growth temperature: 30°C
  Growth strain: DH5alpha
  Copy number: High Copy
Gene/Insert
  Gene/Insert name: FOXP4
  Species: H. sapiens (human)
  Insert size (bp): 2138
  Entrez Gene: FOXP4 (a.k.a. hFKHLA)
  Promoter: EF1a
  Cloning method: Unknown
  Sequencing primers: 5′ GGGTGGAGACTGAAGTTAGGCCAG; 3′ CACATAGCGTAAAAGGAGCAACATAG
Terms and licenses: Academic/Nonprofit Terms; Industry Terms: Not Available to Industry
Depositor comments: NM_001012427,ENST00000373057 . The transcription factor ORF portion of this plasmid was synthesized by Genewiz. Please test multiple small colonies in case of plasmid recombination. To make this collection available in a timely manner, a portion of this collection was not fully sequenced by Addgene. If an Addgene verified full plasmid sequence is not available, please contact us prior to placing an order to request the full sequence.
How to cite: TFORF0221 was a gift from Feng Zhang (Addgene plasmid # 142565 ; http://n2t.net/addgene:142565 ; RRID:Addgene_142565)
