[The description below was written by a language model from this plasmid's Addgene catalogue record and pLannotate feature annotations shown in this document.]
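Description:
TFORF0221 is a lentiviral mammalian expression plasmid built on the pLX_TRC317 backbone that carries the human transcription factor FOXP4 as an open reading frame for overexpression. It belongs to a barcoded transcription factor ORF collection in which each construct carries a unique 24-bp barcode, so that individual factors can be identified by sequencing when many constructs are used together in pooled screens, for example screens of directed differentiation. In bacteria the plasmid is maintained through a high-copy ColE1/pUC-type origin and selected with ampicillin via the β-lactamase gene. An f1 origin and remnants of a lac/lacZα cloning region with T7 and T3 promoters are also present in the backbone. The depositor notes a risk of plasmid recombination, as is common for LTR-containing vectors.

The annotated full sequence (about 10.4 kb) shows a third-generation style transfer cassette. An RSV promoter drives a truncated HIV-1 5' LTR, followed by the Ψ packaging signal with a gag fragment, the Rev response element, and a self-inactivating ΔU3 3' LTR with a downstream SV40 polyadenylation signal. Within the proviral region, an SV40 promoter/origin segment precedes the puromycin N-acetyltransferase gene, which allows selection of transduced cells. A cPPT/CTS element follows, and then the EF-1α promoter drives constitutive expression of the FOXP4 coding sequence, described in the annotation as a transcriptional repressor. A WPRE downstream of the ORF enhances transcript stability and expression. The barcode is not annotated as a feature; a short U6 promoter fragment lies between the ORF and the WPRE, but the record does not state its role. The ORF portion was made by gene synthesis and corresponds to a specific FOXP4 reference transcript.
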