Features (pLannotate 1.2.2; 31 found; start..end, strand, type, name):
      5..231     +  promoter       RSV promoter: Rous sarcoma virus enhancer/promoter
    232..412     +  LTR            5' LTR (truncated): truncated 5' long terminal repeat (LTR) from HIV-1
    459..584     +  misc_feature   HIV-1 Ψ: packaging signal of human immunodeficiency virus type 1
    568..931     +  CDS            HIV-1 gag (fragment): gag protein from human immunodeficiency virus 1; gag
   1077..1310    +  misc_feature   RRE: The Rev response element (RRE) of HIV-1 allows for Rev-dependent mRNA export from the nucleus to the cytoplasm.
   1687..1713    +  CDS            Rev (fragment): human immunodeficiency virus 1 (HIV-1) Rev protein; rev; enhances nuclear export of unspliced and incompletely spliced viral mRNAs
   1720..1743    +  promoter       SV40 promoter (fragment): SV40 early promoter
   1744..1815    +  promoter       SV40 promoter (fragment): SV40 enhancer and early promoter
   1839..1974    +  rep_origin     SV40 ori: SV40 origin of replication
   2020..2616    +  CDS            PuroR (fragment): puromycin N-acetyltransferase; pac from Streptomyces; confers resistance to puromycin
   2665..2782    +  misc_feature   cPPT/CTS: central polypurine tract and central termination sequence of HIV-1
   2847..2913    +  CDS            small t antigen (fragment): SV40 (simian virus 40) small t antigen
   2920..4098    +  promoter       EF-1α promoter: strong constitutive promoter for human elongation factor EF-1α
   4115..6148    +  CDS            FOXP4: FOXP4_HUMAN - Also known as FKHLA. Experimental evidence at protein level: Swiss-Prot protein existence level 1. Transcriptional repressor that represses lung-specific expression. From Homo sapiens (Human).
   6164..6217    +  promoter       U6 promoter (fragment): RNA polymerase III promoter for human U6 snRNA
   6259..6847    +  misc_feature   WPRE: woodchuck hepatitis virus posttranscriptional regulatory element
   6898..6917    +  misc_feature   cPPT/CTS (fragment): central polypurine tract and central termination sequence of HIV-1
   6919..7152    +  LTR            3' LTR (ΔU3): self-inactivating 3' long terminal repeat (LTR) from HIV-1
   7230..7351    +  polyA_signal   SV40 poly(A) signal: SV40 polyadenylation signal
   7391..7526    +  rep_origin     SV40 ori: SV40 origin of replication
   7547..7565    -  promoter       T7 promoter: promoter for bacteriophage T7 RNA polymerase
   7573..7728    +  CDS            lacZα (fragment): LacZα fragment of β-galactosidase; lacZ fragment
   7733..8161    +  rep_origin     f1 ori (sequence partly withheld): f1 bacteriophage origin of replication; arrow indicates direction of (+) strand synthesis
   8214..8318    +  promoter       AmpR promoter: bla
   8319..9179    +  CDS            AmpR: β-lactamase; bla; confers resistance to ampicillin, carbenicillin, and related antibiotics
   9350..9938    +  rep_origin     ori: high-copy-number ColE1/pMB1/pBR322/pUC origin of replication
  10121..10213   +  CDS            lacI (fragment): lac repressor; lacI; The lac repressor binds to the lac operator to inhibit transcription in E. coli. This inhibition can be relieved by adding lactose or isopropyl-β-D-thiogalactopyranoside (IPTG).
  10226..10247   +  protein_bind   CAP binding site: CAP binding activates transcription in the presence of cAMP. E. coli catabolite activator protein
  10262..10292   +  promoter       lac promoter: promoter for the E. coli lac operon
  10300..10316   +  protein_bind   lac operator: The lac repressor binds to the lac operator to inhibit transcription in E. coli. This inhibition can be relieved by adding lactose or isopropyl-β-D-thiogalactopyranoside (IPTG). lac repressor encoded by lacI
  10361..10379   +  promoter       T3 promoter: promoter for bacteriophage T3 RNA polymerase
>Addgene plasmid #142565 | TFORF0221 | addgene full sequence | sequence record 427327 | Addgene NGS Result
TTAATGTAGTCTTATGCAATACTCTTGTAGTCTTGCAACATGGTAACGATGAGTTAGCAACATGCCTTAC
AAGGAGAGAAAAAGCACCGTGCATGCCGATTGGTGGAAGTAAGGTGGTACGATCGTGCCTTATTAGGAAG
GCAACAGACGGGTCTGACATGGATTGGACGAACCACTGAATTGCCGCATTGCAGAGATATTGTATTTAAG
TGCCTAGCTCGATACATAAACGGGTCTCTCTGGTTAGACCAGATCTGAGCCTGGGAGCTCTCTGGCTAAC
TAGGGAACCCACTGCTTAAGCCTCAATAAAGCTTGCCTTGAGTGCTTCAAGTAGTGTGTGCCCGTCTGTT
GTGTGACTCTGGTAACTAGAGATCCCTCAGACCCTTTTAGTCAGTGTGGAAAATCTCTAGCAGTGGCGCC
CGAACAGGGACTTGAAAGCGAAAGGGAAACCAGAGGAGCTCTCTCGACGCAGGACTCGGCTTGCTGAAGC
GCGCACGGCAAGAGGCGAGGGGCGGCGACTGGTGAGTACGCCAAAAATTTTGACTAGCGGAGGCTAGAAG
GAGAGAGATGGGTGCGAGAGCGTCAGTATTAAGCGGGGGAGAATTAGATCGCGATGGGAAAAAATTCGGT
TAAGGCCAGGGGGAAAGAAAAAATATAAATTAAAACATATAGTATGGGCAAGCAGGGAGCTAGAACGATT
CGCAGTTAATCCTGGCCTGTTAGAAACATCAGAAGGCTGTAGACAAATACTGGGACAGCTACAACCATCC
CTTCAGACAGGATCAGAAGAACTTAGATCATTATATAATACAGTAGCAACCCTCTATTGTGTGCATCAAA
GGATAGAGATAAAAGACACCAAGGAAGCTTTAGACAAGATAGAGGAAGAGCAAAACAAAAGTAAGACCAC
CGCACAGCAAGCGGCCGCTGATCTTCAGACCTGGAGGAGGAGATATGAGGGACAATTGGAGAAGTGAATT
ATATAAATATAAAGTAGTAAAAATTGAACCATTAGGAGTAGCACCCACCAAGGCAAAGAGAAGAGTGGTG
CAGAGAGAAAAAAGAGCAGTGGGAATAGGAGCTTTGTTCCTTGGGTTCTTGGGAGCAGCAGGAAGCACTA
TGGGCGCAGCGTCAATGACGCTGACGGTACAGGCCAGACAATTATTGTCTGGTATAGTGCAGCAGCAGAA
CAATTTGCTGAGGGCTATTGAGGCGCAACAGCATCTGTTGCAACTCACAGTCTGGGGCATCAAGCAGCTC
CAGGCAAGAATCCTGGCTGTGGAAAGATACCTAAAGGATCAACAGCTCCTGGGGATTTGGGGTTGCTCTG
GAAAACTCATTTGCACCACTGCTGTGCCTTGGAATGCTAGTTGGAGTAATAAATCTCTGGAACAGATTTG
GAATCACACGACCTGGATGGAGTGGGACAGAGAAATTAACAATTACACAAGCTTAATACACTCCTTAATT
GAAGAATCGCAAAACCAGCAAGAAAAGAATGAACAAGAATTATTGGAATTAGATAAATGGGCAAGTTTGT
GGAATTGGTTTAACATAACAAATTGGCTGTGGTATATAAAATTATTCATAATGATAGTAGGAGGCTTGGT
AGGTTTAAGAATAGTTTTTGCTGTACTTTCTATAGTGAATAGAGTTAGGCAGGGATATTCACCATTATCG
TTTCAGACCCACCTCCCAACCCCGAGGGGACCCATGCATTGCATCTCAATTAGTCAGCAACCAGGTGTGG
AAAGTCCCCAGGCTCCCCAGCAGGCAGAAGTATGCAAAGCATGCGTCTCAATTAGTCAGCAACCATAGTC
CCGCCCCTAACTCCGCCCATCCCGCCCCTAACTCCGCCCAGTTCCGCCCATTCTCCGCCCCATGGCTGAC
TAATTTTTTTTATTTATGCAGAGGCCGAGGCCGCCTCGGCCTCTGAGCTATTCCAGAAGTAGTGAGGAGG
CTTTTTTGGAGGCCTAGGCTTTTGCAAAAAGCTTTCTAGAGGTACCACCGGAGCTTACCATGACCGAGTA
CAAGCCCACGGTGCGCCTCGCCACCCGCGACGACGTCCCCAGGGCCGTACGCACCCTCGCCGCCGCGTTC
GCCGACTACCCCGCCACGCGCCACACCGTCGATCCGGACCGCCACATCGAGCGGGTCACCGAGCTGCAAG
AACTCTTCCTCACGCGCGTCGGGCTCGACATCGGCAAGGTGTGGGTCGCGGACGACGGCGCCGCCGTGGC
GGTCTGGACCACGCCGGAGAGCGTCGAAGCGGGGGCGGTGTTCGCCGAGATCGGCCCGCGCATGGCCGAG
TTGAGCGGTTCCCGGCTGGCCGCGCAGCAACAGATGGAAGGCCTCCTGGCGCCGCACCGGCCCAAGGAGC
CCGCGTGGTTCCTGGCCACCGTCGGCGTCTCGCCCGACCACCAGGGCAAGGGTCTGGGCAGCGCCGTCGT
GCTCCCCGGAGTGGAGGCGGCCGAGCGCGCCGGGGTGCCCGCCTTCCTGGAGACCTCCGCGCCCCGCAAC
CTCCCCTTCTACGAGCGGCTCGGCTTCACCGTCACCGCCGACGTCGAGGTGCCCGAAGGACCGCGCACCT
GGTGCATGACCCGCAAGCCCGGTGCCAGTTAACGAATTCTAGATCTTGAGACAAATGGCAGTATTCATCC
ACAATTTTAAAAGAAAAGGGGGGATTGGGGGGTACAGTGCAGGGGAAAGAATAGTAGACATAATAGCAAC
AGACATACAAACTAAAGAATTACAAAAACAAATTACAAAAATTCAAAATTTTCGGGTTTATTACAGGGAC
AGCAGAGATCCACTTTGGCGCCGGCTCGAGGCCTGCAGGTGCAAAGATGGATAAAGTTTTAAACAGAGAG
GAATCTTTGCAGCTAATGGACCTTCTAGGTCTTGAAAGGAGTGGGAATTGGCTCCGGTGCCCGTCAGTGG
GCAGAGCGCACATCGCCCACAGTCCCCGAGAAGTTGGGGGGAGGGGTCGGCAATTGAACCGGTGCCTAGA
GAAGGTGGCGCGGGGTAAACTGGGAAAGTGATGTCGTGTACTGGCTCCGCCTTTTTCCCGAGGGTGGGGG
AGAACCGTATATAAGTGCAGTAGTCGCCGTGAACGTTCTTTTTCGCAACGGGTTTGCCGCCAGAACACAG
GTAAGTGCCGTGTGTGGTTCCCGCGGGCCTGGCCTCTTTACGGGTTATGGCCCTTGCGTGCCTTGAATTA
CTTCCACCTGGCTGCAGTACGTGATTCTTGATCCCGAGCTTCGGGTTGGAAGTGGGTGGGAGAGTTCGAG
GCCTTGCGCTTAAGGAGCCCCTTCGCCTCGTGCTTGAGTTGAGGCCTGGCCTGGGCGCTGGGGCCGCCGC
GTGCGAATCTGGTGGCACCTTCGCGCCTGTCTCGCTGCTTTCGATAAGTCTCTAGCCATTTAAAATTTTT
GATGACCTGCTGCGACGCTTTTTTTCTGGCAAGATAGTCTTGTAAATGCGGGCCAAGATCTGCACACTGG
TATTTCGGTTTTTGGGGCCGCGGGCGGCGACGGGGCCCGTGCGTCCCAGCGCACATGTTCGGCGAGGCGG
GGCCTGCGAGCGCGGCCACCGAGAATCGGACGGGGGTAGTCTCAAGCTGGCCGGCCTGCTCTGGTGCCTG
GCCTCGCGCCGCCGTGTATCGCCCCGCCCTGGGCGGCAAGGCTGGCCCGGTCGGCACCAGTTGCGTGAGC
GGAAAGATGGCCGCTTCCCGGCCCTGCTGCAGGGAGCTCAAAATGGAGGACGCGGCGCTCGGGAGAGCGG
GCGGGTGAGTCACCCACACAAAGGAAAAGGGCCTTTCCGTCCTCAGCCGTCGCTTCATGTGACTCCACGG
AGTACCGGGCGCCGTCCAGGCACCTCGATTAGTTCTCGAGCTTTTGGAGTACGTCGTCTTTAGGTTGGGG
GGAGGGGTTTTATGCGATGGAGTTTCCCCACACTGAGTGGGTGGAGACTGAAGTTAGGCCAGCTTGGCAC
TTGATGTAATTCTCCTTGGAATTTGCCCTTTTTGAGTTTGGATCTTGGTTCATTCTCAAGCCTCAGACAG
TGGTTCAAAGTTTTTTTCTTCCATTTCAGGTGTCGTGAGGCTAGCACCGCCACCATGATGGTGGAATCTG
CCTCGGAGACAATCAGGTCGGCTCCATCTGGTCAGAATGGCGTGGGCAGCCTCTCTGGGCAAGCCGATGG
CAGCAGCGGCGGGGCCACAGGGACAACTGCAAGTGGCACGGGCAGGGAAGTGACCACGGGTGCAGACAGC
AATGGTGAGATGAGTCCCGCAGAGCTGCTGCACTTCCAGCAGCAACAGGCTCTCCAAGTGGCCCGGCAGT
TCCTGCTGCAGCAGGCCTCAGGCCTGAGCTCCCCAGGGAACAATGACAGCAAACAGTCTGCCTCTGCTGT
GCAGGTGCCTGTGTCGGTGGCCATGATGTCGCCGCAGATGCTTACCCCGCAACAGATGCAGCAGATCCTG
TCGCCCCCGCAGCTGCAGGCCTTGCTCCAGCAGCAGCAAGCCCTCATGCTCCAGCAGGAGTACTACAAGA
AGCAGCAGGAGCAGCTCCACCTGCAGCTCCTCACCCAGCAGCAGGCTGGGAAACCGCAGCCCAAAGAGGC
ACTGGGGAACAAGCAGCTGGCCTTCCAGCAGCAGCTCCTGCAAATGCAACAGTTGCAGCAGCAGCACCTG
CTCAACCTGCAGAGGCAGGGGCTGGTCAGCCTGCAGCCCAACCAAGCCTCGGGGCCCCTCCAGACCCTTC
CGCAAGCAGCTGTTTGCCCAACAGACCTGCCCCAGCTGTGGAAGGGCGAGGGTGCCCCCGGGCAGCCTGC
CGAGGACAGCGTCAAGCAGGAGGGGCTGGACCTCACTGGCACGGCCGCCACCGCTACCTCGTTTGCCGCT
CCCCCCAAGGTCTCACCCCCCCTCTCCCACCATACCCTGCCCAACGGACAGCCTACTGTGCTCACATCTC
GGAGAGACAGCTCTTCCCACGAGGAGACCCCCGGCTCCCACCCCCTGTACGGACACGGAGAGTGCAAGTG
GCCAGGCTGTGAGACCCTGTGTGAAGACCTGGGCCAGTTTATCAAACACCTCAACACAGAGCACGCCCTG
GATGACCGGAGTACAGCCCAGTGCCGGGTACAGATGCAGGTGGTGCAGCAGCTGGAGATCCAGCTCGCCA
AGGAGAGCGAGCGGCTGCAGGCCATGATGGCCCACCTGCACATGCGGCCCTCGGAGCCCAAGCCCTTCAG
CCAGCCACTGAACCCGGTCCCCGGCTCCTCCTCATTCTCCAAGGTGACCGTCTCTGCAGCAGACTCATTC
CCAGATGGTCTCGTGCACCCCCCGACCTCGGCCGCAGCCCCTGTCACCCCTCTACGGCCCCCTGGCCTGG
GCTCTGCCTCCCTGCATGGTGGGGGCCCAGCCCGTCGGAGAAGCAGTGACAAGTTCTGCTCCCCCATCTC
CTCAGAGCTGGCCCAGAATCATGAGTTCTACAAGAACGCCGACGTCCGGCCCCCCTTCACCTACGCCTCC
CTCATCCGCCAGGCCATCCTGGAAACCCCTGACAGGCAGCTGACCCTGAATGAGATCTATAACTGGTTCA
CCAGGATGTTCGCCTATTTCCGCAGAAACACTGCCACCTGGAAGAACGCCGTGCGCCACAACCTCAGCCT
GCACAAGTGCTTCGTCCGCGTGGAGAACGTCAAGGGTGCCGTGTGGACTGTGGACGAGCGGGAGTATCAG
AAGCGGAGACCGCCAAAGATGACAGGGAGCCCCACCCTGGTGAAGAACATGATCTCTGGCCTCAGCTATG
GAGCACTTAATGCCAGCTACCAGGCCGCCCTGGCCGAGAGCAGCTTCCCCCTCCTCAACAGCCCTGGCAT
GCTGAACCCTGGCTCCGCCAGCAGCCTGCTGCCCCTCAGCCACGATGACGTGGGTGCCCCCGTGGAGCCG
CTGCCCAGCAACGGCAGCAGCAGCCCTCCTCGCCTCTCCCCGCCCCAGTACAGCCACCAGGTGCAGGTGA
AGGAGGAGCCAGCAGAGGCAGAGGAAGACAGGCAGCCCGGGCCTCCCCTGGGCGCCCCTAACCCCAGCGC
CTCGGGGCCTCCGGAAGACAGGGACCTGGAGGAGGAGCTGCCGGGAGAAGAACTGTCCTAGTAATGAACT
AGTCCGTAACTTGAAAGTATTTCGATTTCTTGGCTTTATATATCTTGTGGAAAGGACGATCATGCCTGGC
ATTTCAGTGACTAACGCGTTAAGTCGACAATCAACCTCTGGATTACAAAATTTGTGAAAGATTGACTGGT
ATTCTTAACTATGTTGCTCCTTTTACGCTATGTGGATACGCTGCTTTAATGCCTTTGTATCATGCTATTG
CTTCCCGTATGGCTTTCATTTTCTCCTCCTTGTATAAATCCTGGTTGCTGTCTCTTTATGAGGAGTTGTG
GCCCGTTGTCAGGCAACGTGGCGTGGTGTGCACTGTGTTTGCTGACGCAACCCCCACTGGTTGGGGCATT
GCCACCACCTGTCAGCTCCTTTCCGGGACTTTCGCTTTCCCCCTCCCTATTGCCACGGCGGAACTCATCG
CCGCCTGCCTTGCCCGCTGCTGGACAGGGGCTCGGCTGTTGGGCACTGACAATTCCGTGGTGTTGTCGGG
GAAATCATCGTCCTTTCCTTGGCTGCTCGCCTGTGTTGCCACCTGGATTCTGCGCGGGACGTCCTTCTGC
TACGTCCCTTCGGCCCTCAATCCAGCGGACCTTCCTTCCCGCGGCCTGCTGCCGGCTCTGCGGCCTCTTC
CGCGTCTTCGCCTTCGCCCTCAGACGAGTCGGATCTCCCTTTGGGCCGCCTCCCCGCGTCGACTTTAAGA
CCAATGACTTACAAGGCAGCTGTAGATCTTAGCCACTTTTTAAAAGAAAAGGGGGGACTGGAAGGGCTAA
TTCACTCCCAACGAAGACAAGATCTGCTTTTTGCTTGTACTGGGTCTCTCTGGTTAGACCAGATCTGAGC
CTGGGAGCTCTCTGGCTAACTAGGGAACCCACTGCTTAAGCCTCAATAAAGCTTGCCTTGAGTGCTTCAA
GTAGTGTGTGCCCGTCTGTTGTGTGACTCTGGTAACTAGAGATCCCTCAGACCCTTTTAGTCAGTGTGGA
AAATCTCTAGCAGTACGTATAGTAGTTCATGTCATCTTATTATTCAGTATTTATAACTTGCAAAGAAATG
AATATCAGAGAGTGAGAGGAACTTGTTTATTGCAGCTTATAATGGTTACAAATAAAGCAATAGCATCACA
AATTTCACAAATAAAGCATTTTTTTCACTGCATTCTAGTTGTGGTTTGTCCAAACTCATCAATGTATCTT
ATCATGTCTGGCTCTAGCTATCCCGCCCCTAACTCCGCCCATCCCGCCCCTAACTCCGCCCAGTTCCGCC
CATTCTCCGCCCCATGGCTGACTAATTTTTTTTATTTATGCAGAGGCCGAGGCCGCCTCGGCCTCTGAGC
TATTCCAGAAGTAGTGAGGAGGCTTTTTTGGAGGCCTAGGGACGTACCCAATTCGCCCTATAGTGAGTCG
TATTACGCGCGCTCACTGGCCGTCGTTTTACAACGTCGTGACTGGGAAAACCCTGGCGTTACCCAACTTA
ATCGCCTTGCAGCACATCCCCCTTTCGCCAGCTGGCGTAATAGCGAAGAGGCCCGCACCGATCGCCCTTC
CCAACAGTTGCGCAGCCTGAATGGCGAATGGG
[124 nt withheld, positions 7733-7856]
C
[91 nt withheld, positions 7858-7948]
A
[49 nt withheld, positions 7950-7998]
CCTTTGACGTTGGAGTCCACGTTCTTT
[37 nt withheld, positions 8026-8062]
ACCCTATCTCGGTCTATTCTTTTGATTTATAAGGGATTTTGCCGATTTCGGCCTATTGGTTAAAAAATGA
GCTGATTTAACAAAAATTTAACGCGAATTTTAACAAAATATTAACGCTTACAATTTAGGTGGCACTTTTC
GGGGAAATGTGCGCGGAACCCCTATTTGTTTATTTTTCTAAATACATTCAAATATGTATCCGCTCATGAG
ACAATAACCCTGATAAATGCTTCAATAATATTGAAAAAGGAAGAGTATGAGTATTCAACATTTCCGTGTC
GCCCTTATTCCCTTTTTTGCGGCATTTTGCCTTCCTGTTTTTGCTCACCCAGAAACGCTGGTGAAAGTAA
AAGATGCTGAAGATCAGTTGGGTGCACGAGTGGGTTACATCGAACTGGATCTCAACAGCGGTAAGATCCT
TGAGAGTTTTCGCCCCGAAGAACGTTTTCCAATGATGAGCACTTTTAAAGTTCTGCTATGTGGCGCGGTA
TTATCCCGTATTGACGCCGGGCAAGAGCAACTCGGTCGCCGCATACACTATTCTCAGAATGACTTGGTTG
AGTACTCACCAGTCACAGAAAAGCATCTTACGGATGGCATGACAGTAAGAGAATTATGCAGTGCTGCCAT
AACCATGAGTGATAACACTGCGGCCAACTTACTTCTGACAACGATCGGAGGACCGAAGGAGCTAACCGCT
TTTTTGCACAACATGGGGGATCATGTAACTCGCCTTGATCGTTGGGAACCGGAGCTGAATGAAGCCATAC
CAAACGACGAGCGTGACACCACGATGCCTGTAGCAATGGCAACAACGTTGCGCAAACTATTAACTGGCGA
ACTACTTACTCTAGCTTCCCGGCAACAATTAATAGACTGGATGGAGGCGGATAAAGTTGCAGGACCACTT
CTGCGCTCGGCCCTTCCGGCTGGCTGGTTTATTGCTGATAAATCTGGAGCCGGTGAGCGTGGGTCTCGCG
GTATCATTGCAGCACTGGGGCCAGATGGTAAGCCCTCCCGTATCGTAGTTATCTACACGACGGGGAGTCA
GGCAACTATGGATGAACGAAATAGACAGATCGCTGAGATAGGTGCCTCACTGATTAAGCATTGGTAACTG
TCAGACCAAGTTTACTCATATATACTTTAGATTGATTTAAAACTTCATTTTTAATTTAAAAGGATCTAGG
TGAAGATCCTTTTTGATAATCTCATGACCAAAATCCCTTAACGTGAGTTTTCGTTCCACTGAGCGTCAGA
CCCCGTAGAAAAGATCAAAGGATCTTCTTGAGATCCTTTTTTTCTGCGCGTAATCTGCTGCTTGCAAACA
AAAAAACCACCGCTACCAGCGGTGGTTTGTTTGCCGGATCAAGAGCTACCAACTCTTTTTCCGAAGGTAA
CTGGCTTCAGCAGAGCGCAGATACCAAATACTGTTCTTCTAGTGTAGCCGTAGTTAGGCCACCACTTCAA
GAACTCTGTAGCACCGCCTACATACCTCGCTCTGCTAATCCTGTTACCAGTGGCTGCTGCCAGTGGCGAT
AAGTCGTGTCTTACCGGGTTGGACTCAAGACGATAGTTACCGGATAAGGCGCAGCGGTCGGGCTGAACGG
GGGGTTCGTGCACACAGCCCAGCTTGGAGCGAACGACCTACACCGAACTGAGATACCTACAGCGTGAGCT
ATGAGAAAGCGCCACGCTTCCCGAAGGGAGAAAGGCGGACAGGTATCCGGTAAGCGGCAGGGTCGGAACA
GGAGAGCGCACGAGGGAGCTTCCAGGGGGAAACGCCTGGTATCTTTATAGTCCTGTCGGGTTTCGCCACC
TCTGACTTGAGCGTCGATTTTTGTGATGCTCGTCAGGGGGGCGGAGCCTATGGAAAAACGCCAGCAACGC
GGCCTTTTTACGGTTCCTGGCCTTTTGCTGGCCTTTTGCTCACATGTTCTTTCCTGCGTTATCCCCTGAT
TCTGTGGATAACCGTATTACCGCCTTTGAGTGAGCTGATACCGCTCGCCGCAGCCGAACGACCGAGCGCA
GCGAGTCAGTGAGCGAGGAAGCGGAAGAGCGCCCAATACGCAAACCGCCTCTCCCCGCGCGTTGGCCGAT
TCATTAATGCAGCTGGCACGACAGGTTTCCCGACTGGAAAGCGGGCAGTGAGCGCAACGCAATTAATGTG
AGTTAGCTCACTCATTAGGCACCCCAGGCTTTACACTTTATGCTTCCGGCTCGTATGTTGTGTGGAATTG
TGAGCGGATAACAATTTCACACAGGAAACAGCTATGACCATGATTACGCCAAGCGCGCAATTAACCCTCA
CTAAAGGGAACAAAAGCTGGAGCTGCAAGC
