>Addgene plasmid #142565 | TFORF0221 | depositor partial sequence | sequence record 279833 | Insert
ACCGCCACCATGATGGTGGAATCTGCCTCGGAGACAATCAGGTCGGCTCCATCTGGTCAGAATGGCGTGG
GCAGCCTCTCTGGGCAAGCCGATGGCAGCAGCGGCGGGGCCACAGGGACAACTGCAAGTGGCACGGGCAG
GGAAGTGACCACGGGTGCAGACAGCAATGGTGAGATGAGTCCCGCAGAGCTGCTGCACTTCCAGCAGCAA
CAGGCTCTCCAAGTGGCCCGGCAGTTCCTGCTGCAGCAGGCCTCAGGCCTGAGCTCCCCAGGGAACAATG
ACAGCAAACAGTCTGCCTCTGCTGTGCAGGTGCCTGTGTCGGTGGCCATGATGTCGCCGCAGATGCTTAC
CCCGCAACAGATGCAGCAGATCCTGTCGCCCCCGCAGCTGCAGGCCTTGCTCCAGCAGCAGCAAGCCCTC
ATGCTCCAGCAGGAGTACTACAAGAAGCAGCAGGAGCAGCTCCACCTGCAGCTCCTCACCCAGCAGCAGG
CTGGGAAACCGCAGCCCAAAGAGGCACTGGGGAACAAGCAGCTGGCCTTCCAGCAGCAGCTCCTGCAAAT
GCAACAGTTGCAGCAGCAGCACCTGCTCAACCTGCAGAGGCAGGGGCTGGTCAGCCTGCAGCCCAACCAA
GCCTCGGGGCCCCTCCAGACCCTTCCGCAAGCAGCTGTTTGCCCAACAGACCTGCCCCAGCTGTGGAAGG
GCGAGGGTGCCCCCGGGCAGCCTGCCGAGGACAGCGTCAAGCAGGAGGGGCTGGACCTCACTGGCACGGC
CGCCACCGCTACCTCGTTTGCCGCTCCCCCCAAGGTCTCACCCCCCCTCTCCCACCATACCCTGCCCAAC
GGACAGCCTACTGTGCTCACATCTCGGAGAGACAGCTCTTCCCACGAGGAGACCCCCGGCTCCCACCCCC
TGTACGGACACGGAGAGTGCAAGTGGCCAGGCTGTGAGACCCTGTGTGAAGACCTGGGCCAGTTTATCAA
ACACCTCAACACAGAGCACGCCCTGGATGACCGGAGTACAGCCCAGTGCCGGGTACAGATGCAGGTGGTG
CAGCAGCTGGAGATCCAGCTCGCCAAGGAGAGCGAGCGGCTGCAGGCCATGATGGCCCACCTGCACATGC
GGCCCTCGGAGCCCAAGCCCTTCAGCCAGCCACTGAACCCGGTCCCCGGCTCCTCCTCATTCTCCAAGGT
GACCGTCTCTGCAGCAGACTCATTCCCAGATGGTCTCGTGCACCCCCCGACCTCGGCCGCAGCCCCTGTC
ACCCCTCTACGGCCCCCTGGCCTGGGCTCTGCCTCCCTGCATGGTGGGGGCCCAGCCCGTCGGAGAAGCA
GTGACAAGTTCTGCTCCCCCATCTCCTCAGAGCTGGCCCAGAATCATGAGTTCTACAAGAACGCCGACGT
CCGGCCCCCCTTCACCTACGCCTCCCTCATCCGCCAGGCCATCCTGGAAACCCCTGACAGGCAGCTGACC
CTGAATGAGATCTATAACTGGTTCACCAGGATGTTCGCCTATTTCCGCAGAAACACTGCCACCTGGAAGA
ACGCCGTGCGCCACAACCTCAGCCTGCACAAGTGCTTCGTCCGCGTGGAGAACGTCAAGGGTGCCGTGTG
GACTGTGGACGAGCGGGAGTATCAGAAGCGGAGACCGCCAAAGATGACAGGGAGCCCCACCCTGGTGAAG
AACATGATCTCTGGCCTCAGCTATGGAGCACTTAATGCCAGCTACCAGGCCGCCCTGGCCGAGAGCAGCT
TCCCCCTCCTCAACAGCCCTGGCATGCTGAACCCTGGCTCCGCCAGCAGCCTGCTGCCCCTCAGCCACGA
TGACGTGGGTGCCCCCGTGGAGCCGCTGCCCAGCAACGGCAGCAGCAGCCCTCCTCGCCTCTCCCCGCCC
CAGTACAGCCACCAGGTGCAGGTGAAGGAGGAGCCAGCAGAGGCAGAGGAAGACAGGCAGCCCGGGCCTC
CCCTGGGCGCCCCTAACCCCAGCGCCTCGGGGCCTCCGGAAGACAGGGACCTGGAGGAGGAGCTGCCGGG
AGAAGAACTGTCCTAGTAATGAACTAGTCCGTAACTTGAAAGTATTTCGATTTCTTGGCTTTATATATCT
TGTGGAAAGGACGATCATGCCTGGCATTTCAGTGACTA
