>Addgene plasmid #142565 | TFORF0221 | depositor partial sequence | sequence record 279834 | Barcode
TCATGCCTGGCATTTCAGTGACTA
